>Addgene plasmid #228485 | MZB134 | addgene full sequence | sequence record 455390 | Addgene NGS Result
[53 nt withheld, positions 1-53]
CCCATTCGCCAATCCGGATATAGTTCCTCCTTTCAGCAAAAAACCCCTCAAGACCCGTTTAGAGGCCCCA
AGGGGTTATGCTAGTTATTGCTCAGCGGTGGCAGCAGCCAACTCAGCTTCCTTTCGGGCTTTGTTAGCAG
CCGGATCTCAGTGGTGGTGGTGGTGGTGCTCGAGTGCGGCCGCAAGCTTATTATTTAAATCGGGCCCTGA
AACAGCACTTCCAGGCCAGTGGTTGGCTCGCCGGAAATCTCGAGCGTCGACAGCCAGCGCGCGATCTCGC
TGCCGATCAGGTCCGGGTTGTCTTCTTGCAGCAGATTCAGACCCGGGCCGATGTCCACAGCCTTGCAGTT
AGGCAGGCTTTTGGCCAGGCGAGCGGCTTCGGCCGGTGGGATCAGAACGCCTGGGGTGCCCCAGAACAGC
AGCTTCGGGACAGGGGACTGGTGCAGCCAGTCCATGTATTCTTCGACCAGCGCGACGATGTTCGCTGGCT
CACCGGCGATTGGCAGCTCGTTTGGGAAGCGCCACAGTGGCTCGCGGTCAACAGGATTCAGGAACGGCTC
GCGGTAATGGTCCATCTCGACTTCAGTCAGCGGGCGGACGACACCCATCGGCAGCGTACCCTCGATAAAA
ACGTTCTGATCGATGATCAGCTTGCGGCCGACGTCGGTGGTGCGGAAGGCCTGGAAGGTCTCGCGGGCAA
ATTCTGGCCATTCGTCCCAGGTCGGGATAGGGCGGATGAACTCCATAAATGCAATACCTTTGACGCGCTC
TGGATTGCGCTTGGCCCAGTGGAAACCCAGAGCGGAGCCCCAGTCGTGAATGACCAGGACGACCTCTTCC
AGACCCAGGGCTTCGATGAAGGCATCCATGAAGCGGACGTGGTCGTCGAAGAAATAACCCAGGTCTGGTT
TGTCGGATTTGCCCATACCGATCAGGTCTGGAGCAATGCAGCGATGGGTCGGTGCAACATGCGGGATGAT
GTTGCGCCACACGTAGGAGGAGGTCGGGTTACCGTGCAGGAACAGCACAGGGGTGCCATCGCGCGGACCA
ACATCGACGTAGTGCATGCGCTCGCCCAGGACTTCCACATAATGGGGGTCGAATGGAAAGCCAGTACCGA
TTTCTGCCATGCCCTGGAAGTACAGGTTCTCGCCGTGGTGATGATGGTGATGGCCCATATGTATATCTCC
TTCTTAAAGTTAAACAAAATTATTTCTAGAGGGGAATTGTTATCCGCTCACAATTCCCCTATAGTGAGTC
GTATTAATTTCGCGGGATCGAGATCTCGATCCTCTACGCCGGACGCATCGTGGCCGGCATCACCGGCGCC
ACAGGTGCGGTTGCTGGCGCCTATATCGCCGACATCACCGATGGGGAAGATCGGGCTCGCCACTTCGGGC
TCATGAGCGCTTGTTTCGGCGTGGGTATGGTGGCAGGCCCCGTGGCCGGGGGACTGTTGGGCGCCATCTC
CTTGCATGCACCATTCCTTGCGGCGGCGGTGCTCAACGGCCTCAACCTACTACTGGGCTGCTTCCTAATG
CAGGAGTCGCATAAGGGAGAGCGTCGAGATCCCGGACACCATCGAATGGCGCAAAACCTTTCGCGGTATG
GCATGATAGCGCCCGGAAGAGAGTCAATTCAGGGTGGTGAATGTGAAACCAGTAACGTTATACGATGTCG
CAGAGTATGCCGGTGTCTCTTATCAGACCGTTTCCCGCGTGGTGAACCAGGCCAGCCACGTTTCTGCGAA
AACGCGGGAAAAAGTGGAAGCGGCGATGGCGGAGCTGAATTACATTCCCAACCGCGTGGCACAACAACTG
GCGGGCAAACAGTCGTTGCTGATTGGCGTTGCCACCTCCAGTCTGGCCCTGCACGCGCCGTCGCAAATTG
TCGCGGCGATTAAATCTCGCGCCGATCAACTGGGTGCCAGCGTGGTGGTGTCGATGGTAGAACGAAGCGG
CGTCGAAGCCTGTAAAGCGGCGGTGCACAATCTTCTCGCGCAACGCGTCAGTGGGCTGATCATTAACTAT
CCGCTGGATGACCAGGATGCCATTGCTGTGGAAGCTGCCTGCACTAATGTTCCGGCGTTATTTCTTGATG
TCTCTGACCAGACACCCATCAACAGTATTATTTTCTCCCATGAAGACGGTACGCGACTGGGCGTGGAGCA
TCTGGTCGCATTGGGTCACCAGCAAATCGCGCTGTTAGCGGGCCCATTAAGTTCTGTCTCGGCGCGTCTG
CGTCTGGCTGGCTGGCATAAATATCTCACTCGCAATCAAATTCAGCCGATAGCGGAACGGGAAGGCGACT
GGAGTGCCATGTCCGGTTTTCAACAAACCATGCAAATGCTGAATGAGGGCATCGTTCCCACTGCGATGCT
GGTTGCCAACGATCAGATGGCGCTGGGCGCAATGCGCGCCATTACCGAGTCCGGGCTGCGCGTTGGTGCG
GATATCTCGGTAGTGGGATACGACGATACCGAAGACAGCTCATGTTATATCCCGCCGTTAACCACCATCA
AACAGGATTTTCGCCTGCTGGGGCAAACCAGCGTGGACCGCTTGCTGCAACTCTCTCAGGGCCAGGCGGT
GAAGGGCAATCAGCTGTTGCCCGTCTCACTGGTGAAAAGAAAAACCACCCTGGCGCCCAATACGCAAACC
GCCTCTCCCCGCGCGTTGGCCGATTCATTAATGCAGCTGGCACGACAGGTTTCCCGACTGGAAAGCGGGC
AGTGAGCGCAACGCAATTAATGTAAGTTAGCTCACTCATTAGGCACCGGGATCTCGACCGATGCCCTTGA
GAGCCTTCAACCCAGTCAGCTCCTTCCGGTGGGCGCGGGGCATGACTATCGTCGCCGCACTTATGACTGT
CTTCTTTATCATGCAACTCGTAGGACAGGTGCCGGCAGCGCTCTGGGTCATTTTCGGCGAGGACCGCTTT
CGCTGGAGCGCGACGATGATCGGCCTGTCGCTTGCGGTATTCGGAATCTTGCACGCCCTCGCTCAAGCCT
TCGTCACTGGTCCCGCCACCAAACGTTTCGGCGAGAAGCAGGCCATTATCGCCGGCATGGCGGCCCCACG
GGTGCGCATGATCGTGCTCCTGTCGTTGAGGACCCGGCTAGGCTGGCGGGGTTGCCTTACTGGTTAGCAG
AATGAATCACCGATACGCGAGCGAACGTGAAGCGACTGCTGCTGCAAAACGTCTGCGACCTGAGCAACAA
CATGAATGGTCTTCGGTTTCCGTGTTTCGTAAAGTCTGGAAACGCGGAAGTCAGCGCCCTGCACCATTAT
GTTCCGGATCTGCATCGCAGGATGCTGCTGGCTACCCTGTGGAACACCTACATCTGTATTAACGAAGCGC
TGGCATTGACCCTGAGTGATTTTTCTCTGGTCCCGCCGCATCCATACCGCCAGTTGTTTACCCTCACAAC
GTTCCAGTAACCGGGCATGTTCATCATCAGTAACCCGTATCGTGAGCATCCTCTCTCGTTTCATCGGTAT
CATTACCCCCATGAACAGAAATCCCCCTTACACGGAGGCATCAGTGACCAAACAGGAAAAAACCGCCCTT
AACATGGCCCGCTTTATCAGAAGCCAGACATTAACGCTTCTGGAGAAACTCAACGAGCTGGACGCGGATG
AACAGGCAGACATCTGTGAATCGCTTCACGACCACGCTGATGAGCTTTACCGCAGCTGCCTCGCGCGTTT
CGGTGATGACGGTGAAAACCTCTGACACATGCAGCTCCCGGAGACGGTCACAGCTTGTCTGTAAGCGGAT
GCCGGGAGCAGACAAGCCCGTCAGGGCGCGTCAGCGGGTGTTGGCGGGTGTCGGGGCGCAGCCATGACCC
AGTCACGTAGCGATAGCGGAGTGTATACTGGCTTAACTATGCGGCATCAGAGCAGATTGTACTGAGAGTG
CACCATTGCGGTGTGAAATACCGCACAGATGCGTAAGGAGAAAATACCGCATCAGGCGCTCTTCCGCTTC
CTCGCTCACTGACTCGCTGCGCTCGGTCGTTCGGCTGCGGCGAGCGGTATCAGCTCACTCAAAGGCGGTA
ATACGGTTATCCACAGAATCAGGGGATAACGCAGGAAAGAACATGTGAGCAAAAGGCCAGCAAAAGGCCA
GGAACCGTAAAAAGGCCGCGTTGCTGGCGTTTTTCCATAGGCTCCGCCCCCCTGACGAGCATCACAAAAA
TCGACGCTCAAGTCAGAGGTGGCGAAACCCGACAGGACTATAAAGATACCAGGCGTTTCCCCCTGGAAGC
TCCCTCGTGCGCTCTCCTGTTCCGACCCTGCCGCTTACCGGATACCTGTCCGCCTTTCTCCCTTCGGGAA
GCGTGGCGCTTTCTCATAGCTCACGCTGTAGGTATCTCAGTTCGGTGTAGGTCGTTCGCTCCAAGCTGGG
CTGTGTGCACGAACCCCCCGTTCAGCCCGACCGCTGCGCCTTATCCGGTAACTATCGTCTTGAGTCCAAC
CCGGTAAGACACGACTTATCGCCACTGGCAGCAGCCACTGGTAACAGGATTAGCAGAGCGAGGTATGTAG
GCGGTGCTACAGAGTTCTTGAAGTGGTGGCCTAACTACGGCTACACTAGAAGGACAGTATTTGGTATCTG
CGCTCTGCTGAAGCCAGTTACCTTCGGAAAAAGAGTTGGTAGCTCTTGATCCGGCAAACAAACCACCGCT
GGTAGCGGTGGTTTTTTTGTTTGCAAGCAGCAGATTACGCGCAGAAAAAAAGGATCTCAAGAAGATCCTT
TGATCTTTTCTACGGGGTCTGACGCTCAGTGGAACGAAAACTCACGTTAAGGGATTTTGGTCATGAGATT
ATCAAAAAGGATCTTCACCTAGATCCTTTTAAATTAAAAATGAAGTTTTAAATCAATCTAAAGTATATAT
GAGTAAACTTGGTCTGACAGTTACCAATGCTTAATCAGTGAGGCACCTATCTCAGCGATCTGTCTATTTC
GTTCATCCATAGTTGCCTGACTCCCCGTCGTGTAGATAACTACGATACGGGAGGGCTTACCATCTGGCCC
CAGTGCTGCAATGATACCGCGAGACCCACGCTCACCGGCTCCAGATTTATCAGCAATAAACCAGCCAGCC
GGAAGGGCCGAGCGCAGAAGTGGTCCTGCAACTTTATCCGCCTCCATCCAGTCTATTAATTGTTGCCGGG
AAGCTAGAGTAAGTAGTTCGCCAGTTAATAGTTTGCGCAACGTTGTTGCCATTGCTGCAGGCATCGTGGT
GTCACGCTCGTCGTTTGGTATGGCTTCATTCAGCTCCGGTTCCCAACGATCAAGGCGAGTTACATGATCC
CCCATGTTGTGCAAAAAAGCGGTTAGCTCCTTCGGTCCTCCGATCGTTGTCAGAAGTAAGTTGGCCGCAG
TGTTATCACTCATGGTTATGGCAGCACTGCATAATTCTCTTACTGTCATGCCATCCGTAAGATGCTTTTC
TGTGACTGGTGAGTACTCAACCAAGTCATTCTGAGAATAGTGTATGCGGCGACCGAGTTGCTCTTGCCCG
GCGTCAATACGGGATAATACCGCGCCACATAGCAGAACTTTAAAAGTGCTCATCATTGGAAAACGTTCTT
CGGGGCGAAAACTCTCAAGGATCTTACCGCTGTTGAGATCCAGTTCGATGTAACCCACTCGTGCACCCAA
CTGATCTTCAGCATCTTTTACTTTCACCAGCGTTTCTGGGTGAGCAAAAACAGGAAGGCAAAATGCCGCA
AAAAAGGGAATAAGGGCGACACGGAAATGTTGAATACTCATACTCTTCCTTTTTCAATATTATTGAAGCA
TTTATCAGGGTTATTGTCTCATGAGCGGATACATATTTGAATGTATTTAGAAAAATAAACAAATAGGGGT
TCCGCGCACATTTCCCCGAAAAGTGCCACCTAAATTGTAAGCGTTAATATTTTGTTAAAATTCGCGTTAA
ATTTTTGTTAAATCAGCTCATTTTTTAACCAATAGGCCGAAATCGGCAAAATCCCTTATAAATCAAAAGA
ATAGACCGAGATAGGGT
[37 nt withheld, positions 6091-6127]
AAAGAACGTGGACTCCAACGTCAAAGG
[49 nt withheld, positions 6155-6203]
T
[91 nt withheld, positions 6205-6295]
G
[71 nt withheld, positions 6297-6367]
Features (pLannotate 1.2.2; 19 found; start..end, strand, type, name):
     90..137     -  terminator     T7 terminator: transcription terminator for bacteriophage T7 RNA polymerase
    145..194     -  CDS            SET1 (fragment): solubility-enhancement tag derived from T7 phage gene 10B
    204..221     -  CDS            9xHis (fragment): 9xHis affinity tag
    293..1183    -  CDS            HaloTag®: modified bacterial dehalogenase that forms covalent bonds with chloroalkane derivatives
   1239..1261    -  RBS            RBS: efficient ribosome binding site from bacteriophage T7 gene 10 (Olins and Rangwala, 1989)
   1276..1300    -  protein_bind   lac operator: The lac repressor binds to the lac operator to inhibit transcription in E. coli. This inhibition can be relieved by adding lactose or isopropyl-β-D-thiogalactopyranoside (IPTG). lac repressor encoded by lacI
   1301..1319    -  promoter       T7 promoter: promoter for bacteriophage T7 RNA polymerase
   1341..1620    +  CDS            TcR (fragment): tetracycline efflux protein; tet; confers resistance to tetracycline
   1628..1705    +  promoter       lacI promoter: lacI
   1706..2788    +  CDS            lacI: lac repressor; lacI; The lac repressor binds to the lac operator to inhibit transcription in E. coli. This inhibition can be relieved by adding lactose or isopropyl-β-D-thiogalactopyranoside (IPTG).
   2801..2822    +  protein_bind   CAP binding site: CAP binding activates transcription in the presence of cAMP. E. coli catabolite activator protein
   2837..3128    +  CDS            TcR (fragment): tetracycline efflux protein; tet; confers resistance to tetracycline
   3200..3580    -  CDS            YPB1_ECOLX: Protein predicted: Swiss-Prot protein existence level 4. From Escherichia coli.
   3597..3788    +  CDS            rop: Rop protein, which maintains plasmids at low copy number; rop
   3890..4029    +  misc_feature   bom: basis of mobility region from pBR322
   4215..4803    -  rep_origin     ori: high-copy-number ColE1/pMB1/pBR322/pUC origin of replication
   4974..5834    -  CDS            AmpR: β-lactamase; bla; confers resistance to ampicillin, carbenicillin, and related antibiotics
   5835..5939    -  promoter       AmpR promoter: bla
   5992..53      -  rep_origin     f1 ori (across the origin) (sequence partly withheld): f1 bacteriophage origin of replication; arrow indicates direction of (+) strand synthesis
