[The description below was written by a language model from this plasmid's Addgene catalogue record and pLannotate feature annotations shown in this document.]
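Description:
MZB134 is an "empty" bacterial expression backbone built on pET21b and designed to place an N-terminal 6xHis-TEV-HaloTag-HRV module in front of any coding sequence of interest. It carries no gene insert. According to the depositor, the vector is linearised with SwaI and the target gene is introduced by homology-based DNA assembly (Gibson, HiFi and similar methods). The sequenced plasmid is 6,367 nt, while the catalogue lists the backbone as 5,387 bp.

Expression is driven by the T7 promoter with an adjacent lac operator and the phage T7 gene 10 ribosome binding site, and it ends at the T7 terminator. The plasmid-borne lacI gene, under its own promoter, supplies the repressor, so transcription depends on a host providing T7 RNA polymerase and can be induced with IPTG. The annotation detects the HaloTag coding sequence, a modified dehalogenase that bonds covalently to chloroalkane ligands, but it does not separately call the N-terminal His tag or the TEV and HRV protease sites named in the catalogue. A short His-tag fragment downstream of HaloTag, near the terminator, may be the C-terminal His tag of the parental pET21b, though the record does not confirm this.

Propagation in E. coli relies on the pBR322-type ColE1 origin together with rop and bom, consistent with the listed low copy number. Selection is by ampicillin through β-lactamase. An f1 origin and residual tetracycline-resistance fragments are also present. The stated use is producing Halo-tagged bait proteins for pulldowns: the His tag permits affinity purification, HaloTag allows covalent capture on resin, and the two protease sites allow parts of the tag to be removed.
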