Addgene plasmid #228485: MZB134
Purpose: (Empty Backbone) "Empty" N-terminal 6xHis-TEV-Halotag-HRV vector for easy DNA Assembly for pulldowns (Bacterial Expression)
Depositing lab: Richard Baker. Depositing organization: University of North Carolina at Chapel Hill.
Backbone
  Vector backbone: pET21b
  Backbone size (bp): 5387
  Vector type: Bacterial Expression
  Promoter: T7 Promoter
  Tag / fusion protein: 6xHis-TEV-Halo-HRV (N terminal on backbone)
Growth in bacteria
  Bacterial resistance: Ampicillin, 100 μg/mL
  Growth temperature: 37°C
  Growth strain: DH5alpha
  Copy number: Low Copy
Gene/Insert
  Cloning method: Gibson Cloning
  Sequencing primers: 5′ T7 Promoter; 3′ T7 Terminator
Terms and licenses: Academic/Nonprofit Terms; Industry Terms: Not Available to Industry
Depositor comments: "Empty" vector for rapid cloning via DNA Assembly (i.e. Gibson, HiFi, etc.) via SwaI linearization.
How to cite: MZB134 was a gift from Richard Baker (Addgene plasmid # 228485 ; http://n2t.net/addgene:228485 ; RRID:Addgene_228485)
